>Addgene plasmid #197946 | pCDNA5/FRT_COX8-CoA-Snifit(G41S) | addgene full sequence | sequence record 387341 | Addgene NGS Result
ATAAACAAATAGGGGTTCCGCGCACATTTCCCCGAAAAGTGCCACCTGACGTCGACGGATCGGGAGATCT
CCCGATCCCCTATGGTGCACTCTCAGTACAATCTGCTCTGATGCCGCATAGTTAAGCCAGTATCTGCTCC
CTGCTTGTGTGTTGGAGGTCGCTGAGTAGTGCGCGAGCAAAATTTAAGCTACAACAAGGCAAGGCTTGAC
CGACAATTGCATGAAGAATCTGCTTAGGGTTAGGCGTTTTGCGCTGCTTCGCGATGTACGGGCCAGATAT
ACGCGTTGACATTGATTATTGACTAGTTATTAATAGTAATCAATTACGGGGTCATTAGTTCATAGCCCAT
ATATGGAGTTCCGCGTTACATAACTTACGGTAAATGGCCCGCCTGGCTGACCGCCCAACGACCCCCGCCC
ATTGACGTCAATAATGACGTATGTTCCCATAGTAACGCCAATAGGGACTTTCCATTGACGTCAATGGGTG
GAGTATTTACGGTAAACTGCCCACTTGGCAGTACATCAAGTGTATCATATGCCAAGTACGCCCCCTATTG
ACGTCAATGACGGTAAATGGCCCGCCTGGCATTATGCCCAGTACATGACCTTATGGGACTTTCCTACTTG
GCAGTACATCTACGTATTAGTCATCGCTATTACCATGGTGATGCGGTTTTGGCAGTACATCAATGGGCGT
GGATAGCGGTTTGACTCACGGGGATTTCCAAGTCTCCACCCCATTGACGTCAATGGGAGTTTGTTTTGGC
ACCAAAATCAACGGGACTTTCCAAAATGTCGTAACAACTCCGCCCCATTGACGCAAATGGGCGGTAGGCG
TGTACGGTGGGAGGTCTATATAAGCAGAGCTCTCTGGCTAACTAGAGAACCCACTGCTTACTGGCTTATC
GAAATTAATACGACTCACTATAGGGAGACCCAAGCTGGCTAGCGTTTAAACTTAAGCTTGGTACCGCCAC
CATGTCTGTGCTGACACCTCTGCTGCTGAGAGGCCTGACAGGCTCTGCTAGAAGGCTGCCTGTGCCTAGA
GCCAAGATCCACTCTCTGAGCGTGCTGACCCCACTGCTCCTTAGGGGACTGACTGGATCTGCTCGGAGAC
TGCCAGTGCCTCGGGCCAAAATTCATAGCCTCGGCGGATCCGTCCTGACTCCACTCCTTCTGAGAGGACT
CACCGGCAGTGCTAGACGCCTGCCAGTTCCAAGGGCTAAGATCCACAGTCTGTCAGTGCTCACTCCCCTG
TTGCTCAGAGGGCTGACTGGAAGTGCAAGACGACTCCCCGTGCCACGCGCCAAGATTCATTCTCTTGGAG
GCTCTGGCGGCAGCGAGATCGGAACCGGCTTTCCTTTCGACCCTCACTACGTGGAAGTGCTGGGCGAGAG
AATGCACTATGTGGACGTGGGCCCCAGAGATGGAACCCCTGTGCTGTTTCTGCACGGCAACCCTACCAGC
AGCTACGTGTGGCGGAACATCATCCCTCACGTGGCCCCTACACACAGATGTATCGCCCCTGACCTGATCG
GCATGGGCAAGAGCGATAAGCCCGACCTGGGCTACTTCTTCGACGACCACGTGCGGTTCATGGACGCCTT
TATTGAGGCCCTCGGCCTGGAAGAGGTGGTGCTGGTTATTCACGATTGGGGCAGCGCCCTGGGATTCCAC
TGGGCCAAGAGAAACCCCGAGAGAGTGAAGGGAATCGCCTTCATGGAATTCATCAGGCCCATTCCTACCT
GGGACGAGTGGCCTGAGTTCGCCAGAGAGACATTCCAGGCCTTCAGAACCACCGACGTGGGCAGAAAGCT
GATCATCGACCAGAACGTGTTCATCGAGGGCACCCTGCCTATGGGAGTCGTTAGACCTCTGACCGAGGTG
GAAATGGACCACTACAGAGAGCCCTTTCTGAACCCCGTGGACCGGGAACCTCTTTGGAGATTCCCCAACG
AGCTGCCCATTGCCGGCGAGCCTGCTAATATTGTGGCCCTGGTGGAAGAGTACATGGACTGGCTGCATCA
GAGCCCCGTGCCTAAGCTGCTGTTTTGGGGAACACCCGGCGTGCTGATTCCTCCTGCTGAAGCTGCCAGA
CTGGCCAAGAGCCTGCCTAATTGCAAGGCCGTGGATATCGGCCCTGGCCTGAATCTGCTGCAAGAGGACA
ACCCCGATCTGATCGGCTCCGAGATTGCCAGATGGCTGAGCACCCTGGAAATCAGCGGAGGATCTCTGGC
TGAAGCCGCCGCTAAAGAAGCCGCTGCAAAAGAGGCTGCCGCCAAAGAGGCAGCAGCAAAAGAAGCAGCC
GCTAAGGCTGCTGCTGGCGGATCTGTGAGCAAGGGCGAGGAGCTGTTCACCGGGGTGGTGCCCATCCTGG
TCGAGCTGGACGGCGACGTAAACGGCCACAAGTTCAGCGTGCGCGGCGAGGGCGAGGGCGATGCCACCAA
CGGCAAGCTGACCCTGAAGTTCATCTGCACCACCGGCAAGCTGCCCGTGCCCTGGCCCACCCTCGTGACC
ACCCTGACCTACGGCGTGCAGTGCTTCAGCCGCTACCCCGACCACATGAAGCGCCACGACTTCTTCAAGT
CCGCCATGCCCGAAGGCTACGTCCAGGAGCGCACCATCAGCTTCAAGGACGACGGCACCTACAAGACCCG
CGCCGAGGTGAAGTTCGAGGGCGACACCCTGGTGAACCGCATCGAGCTGAAGGGCATCGACTTCAAGGAG
GACGGCAACATCCTGGGGCACAAGCTGGAGTACAACTTCAACAGCCACAACGTCTATATCACCGCCGACA
AGCAGAAGAACGGCATCAAGGCCAACTTCAAGATCCGCCACAACGTGGAGGACGGCAGCGTGCAGCTCGC
CGACCACTACCAGCAGAACACCCCCATCGGCGACGGCCCCGTGCTGCTGCCCGACAACCACTACCTGAGC
ACCCAGTCCGTGCTGAGCAAAGACCCCAACGAGAAGCGCGATCACATGGTCCTGCTGGAGTTCGTGACCG
CCGCCGGGATCACTCACGGCGGATCCCCTCACCACGTGTTCGTGTCCGACTTCGTGGACTTCAGCATCTA
CGTGGACGCCCCTGAGGATCTGCTGCAGACCTGGTACATCAACCGGTTTCTGAAGTTCAGAGAGGGCGCC
TACACAGACCCCGACAGCTACTTCCACAACTACGCCAAGCTGACCAAAGAGGAAGCCATCAAGACCGCCA
TGACCTGGTGGAAAGAGATCAACTGGCTGAACCTGAAGCAGAACATCCTGCCTACCAGAGAGCGGGCCAG
CCTGATCCTGACCAAATCTGCCAATCACGCCGTGGAAGAAGTGCGGCTGAGAAAAGGATCTGGCGGCACC
GGCACACCCTACCTGCAGTTCGATAGAAACCAGTGGGCCGCTCTGAGAGACAGCGTGCCAATGACACTGA
GCGAGGACGAGATCGCCAGACTGAAGAGCATCAATGAGGACCTGAGCCTGGAAGAGGTGGCCGAGATTTA
CCTGCCCCTGAGCCGGCTGCTGAACTTCTACATCAGCAGCAACCTGCGGAGACAGGCCGTGCTGGAACAG
TTCCTGGGAACAAACGGCCAGCGGATCCCCTACATCATCTCTATCGCCGGATCTGTGGCCGTGGGCAAGA
GCACAACAGCTAGAGTTCTGCAGGCCCTGCTGAGCAGATGGCCCGAGCATAGAAGAGTGGAACTGATTAC
CACCGCCGGCTTTCTGCACCCCAACCAGGTGCTGAAAGAACGGGGCCTGATGAAGAAGAAGGGCTTCCCC
GAGAGCTACGACATGCACCGGCTGGTCAAGTTTGTGTCCGACCTGAAGTCCGGCGTGCCCAATGTGACAG
CCCCTGTGTACAGCCACCTGATCTACGACGTGATCCCCGACGGCGATAAGACCGTGGTGCAGCCCGATAT
CCTGATTCTGGAAGGCCTGAACGTGCTGCAGAGCGGCATGGACTATCCTCATGATGGCGCTCCAGGATTC
TCCTCAATTTCCGCTTAAGCGGCCGCTCGAGTCTAGAGGGCCCGTTTAAACCCGCTGATCAGCCTCGACT
GTGCCTTCTAGTTGCCAGCCATCTGTTGTTTGCCCCTCCCCCGTGCCTTCCTTGACCCTGGAAGGTGCCA
CTCCCACTGTCCTTTCCTAATAAAATGAGGAAATTGCATCGCATTGTCTGAGTAGGTGTCATTCTATTCT
GGGGGGTGGGGTGGGGCAGGACAGCAAGGGGGAGGATTGGGAAGACAATAGCAGGCATGCTGGGGATGCG
GTGGGCTCTATGGCTTCTGAGGCGGAAAGAACCAGCTGGGGCTCTAGGGGGTATCCCC
[124 nt withheld, positions 4329-4452]
C
[91 nt withheld, positions 4454-4544]
AGGGTGATGGTTCACGTACCTAGAAGTTCCTATTCCGAAGTTCCTATTCTCTAGAAAGTATAGGAACTTC
CTTGGCCAAAAAGCCTGAACTCACCGCGACGTCTGTCGAGAAGTTTCTGATCGAAAAGTTCGACAGCGTC
TCCGACCTGATGCAGCTCTCGGAGGGCGAAGAATCTCGTGCTTTCAGCTTCGATGTAGGAGGGCGTGGAT
ATGTCCTGCGGGTAAATAGCTGCGCCGATGGTTTCTACAAAGATCGTTATGTTTATCGGCACTTTGCATC
GGCCGCGCTCCCGATTCCGGAAGTGCTTGACATTGGGGAATTCAGCGAGAGCCTGACCTATTGCATCTCC
CGCCGTGCACAGGGTGTCACGTTGCAAGACCTGCCTGAAACCGAACTGCCCGCTGTTCTGCAGCCGGTCG
CGGAGGCCATGGATGCGATCGCTGCGGCCGATCTTAGCCAGACGAGCGGGTTCGGCCCATTCGGACCGCA
AGGAATCGGTCAATACACTACATGGCGTGATTTCATATGCGCGATTGCTGATCCCCATGTGTATCACTGG
CAAACTGTGATGGACGACACCGTCAGTGCGTCCGTCGCGCAGGCTCTCGATGAGCTGATGCTTTGGGCCG
AGGACTGCCCCGAAGTCCGGCACCTCGTGCACGCGGATTTCGGCTCCAACAATGTCCTGACGGACAATGG
CCGCATAACAGCGGTCATTGACTGGAGCGAGGCGATGTTCGGGGATTCCCAATACGAGGTCGCCAACATC
TTCTTCTGGAGGCCGTGGTTGGCTTGTATGGAGCAGCAGACGCGCTACTTCGAGCGGAGGCATCCGGAGC
TTGCAGGATCGCCGCGGCTCCGGGCGTATATGCTCCGCATTGGTCTTGACCAACTCTATCAGAGCTTGGT
TGACGGCAATTTCGATGATGCAGCTTGGGCGCAGGGTCGATGCGACGCAATCGTCCGATCCGGAGCCGGG
ACTGTCGGGCGTACACAAATCGCCCGCAGAAGCGCGGCCGTCTGGACCGATGGCTGTGTAGAAGTACTCG
CCGATAGTGGAAACCGACGCCCCAGCACTCGTCCGAGGGCAAAGGAATAGCACGTACTACGAGATTTCGA
TTCCACCGCCGCCTTCTATGAAAGGTTGGGCTTCGGAATCGTTTTCCGGGACGCCGGCTGGATGATCCTC
CAGCGCGGGGATCTCATGCTGGAGTTCTTCGCCCACCCCAACTTGTTTATTGCAGCTTATAATGGTTACA
AATAAAGCAATAGCATCACAAATTTCACAAATAAAGCATTTTTTTCACTGCATTCTAGTTGTGGTTTGTC
CAAACTCATCAATGTATCTTATCATGTCTGTATACCGTCGACCTCTAGCTAGAGCTTGGCGTAATCATGG
TCATAGCTGTTTCCTGTGTGAAATTGTTATCCGCTCACAATTCCACACAACATACGAGCCGGAAGCATAA
AGTGTAAAGCCTGGGGTGCCTAATGAGTGAGCTAACTCACATTAATTGCGTTGCGCTCACTGCCCGCTTT
CCAGTCGGGAAACCTGTCGTGCCAGCTGCATTAATGAATCGGCCAACGCGCGGGGAGAGGCGGTTTGCGT
ATTGGGCGCTCTTCCGCTTCCTCGCTCACTGACTCGCTGCGCTCGGTCGTTCGGCTGCGGCGAGCGGTAT
CAGCTCACTCAAAGGCGGTAATACGGTTATCCACAGAATCAGGGGATAACGCAGGAAAGAACATGTGAGC
AAAAGGCCAGCAAAAGGCCAGGAACCGTAAAAAGGCCGCGTTGCTGGCGTTTTTCCATAGGCTCCGCCCC
CCTGACGAGCATCACAAAAATCGACGCTCAAGTCAGAGGTGGCGAAACCCGACAGGACTATAAAGATACC
AGGCGTTTCCCCCTGGAAGCTCCCTCGTGCGCTCTCCTGTTCCGACCCTGCCGCTTACCGGATACCTGTC
CGCCTTTCTCCCTTCGGGAAGCGTGGCGCTTTCTCATAGCTCACGCTGTAGGTATCTCAGTTCGGTGTAG
GTCGTTCGCTCCAAGCTGGGCTGTGTGCACGAACCCCCCGTTCAGCCCGACCGCTGCGCCTTATCCGGTA
ACTATCGTCTTGAGTCCAACCCGGTAAGACACGACTTATCGCCACTGGCAGCAGCCACTGGTAACAGGAT
TAGCAGAGCGAGGTATGTAGGCGGTGCTACAGAGTTCTTGAAGTGGTGGCCTAACTACGGCTACACTAGA
AGAACAGTATTTGGTATCTGCGCTCTGCTGAAGCCAGTTACCTTCGGAAAAAGAGTTGGTAGCTCTTGAT
CCGGCAAACAAACCACCGCTGGTAGCGGTGGTTTTTTTGTTTGCAAGCAGCAGATTACGCGCAGAAAAAA
AGGATCTCAAGAAGATCCTTTGATCTTTTCTACGGGGTCTGACGCTCAGTGGAACGAAAACTCACGTTAA
GGGATTTTGGTCATGAGATTATCAAAAAGGATCTTCACCTAGATCCTTTTAAATTAAAAATGAAGTTTTA
AATCAATCTAAAGTATATATGAGTAAACTTGGTCTGACAGTTACCAATGCTTAATCAGTGAGGCACCTAT
CTCAGCGATCTGTCTATTTCGTTCATCCATAGTTGCCTGACTCCCCGTCGTGTAGATAACTACGATACGG
GAGGGCTTACCATCTGGCCCCAGTGCTGCAATGATACCGCGAGACCCACGCTCACCGGCTCCAGATTTAT
CAGCAATAAACCAGCCAGCCGGAAGGGCCGAGCGCAGAAGTGGTCCTGCAACTTTATCCGCCTCCATCCA
GTCTATTAATTGTTGCCGGGAAGCTAGAGTAAGTAGTTCGCCAGTTAATAGTTTGCGCAACGTTGTTGCC
ATTGCTACAGGCATCGTGGTGTCACGCTCGTCGTTTGGTATGGCTTCATTCAGCTCCGGTTCCCAACGAT
CAAGGCGAGTTACATGATCCCCCATGTTGTGCAAAAAAGCGGTTAGCTCCTTCGGTCCTCCGATCGTTGT
CAGAAGTAAGTTGGCCGCAGTGTTATCACTCATGGTTATGGCAGCACTGCATAATTCTCTTACTGTCATG
CCATCCGTAAGATGCTTTTCTGTGACTGGTGAGTACTCAACCAAGTCATTCTGAGAATAGTGTATGCGGC
GACCGAGTTGCTCTTGCCCGGCGTCAATACGGGATAATACCGCGCCACATAGCAGAACTTTAAAAGTGCT
CATCATTGGAAAACGTTCTTCGGGGCGAAAACTCTCAAGGATCTTACCGCTGTTGAGATCCAGTTCGATG
TAACCCACTCGTGCACCCAACTGATCTTCAGCATCTTTTACTTTCACCAGCGTTTCTGGGTGAGCAAAAA
CAGGAAGGCAAAATGCCGCAAAAAAGGGAATAAGGGCGACACGGAAATGTTGAATACTCATACTCTTCCT
TTTTCAATATTATTGAAGCATTTATCAGGGTTATTGTCTCATGAGCGGATACATATTTGAATGTATTTAG
AAAA
Features (pLannotate 1.2.2; 24 found; start..end, strand, type, name):
     81..133     -  misc_feature   bom (fragment): basis of mobility region from pBR322
    288..667     +  enhancer       CMV enhancer: human cytomegalovirus immediate early enhancer
    668..871     +  promoter       CMV promoter: human cytomegalovirus (CMV) immediate early promoter
    867..900     +  LTR            5' LTR (truncated) (fragment): truncated 5' long terminal repeat (LTR) from HIV-1
    916..934     +  promoter       T7 promoter: promoter for bacteriophage T7 RNA polymerase
    982..1068    +  CDS            COX8A (fragment): COX8A_HUMAN - Also known as COX8, COX8L. Experimental evidence at protein level: Swiss-Prot protein existence level 1. Component of the cytochrome c oxidase, the last enzyme in the mitochondrial electron transport chain which drives oxidative phosphorylation. The respiratory chain contains 3 multisubunit complexes succinate dehydrogenase (complex II, CII), ubiquinol- cytochrome c oxidoreductase (cytochrome b-c1 complex, complex III, CIII) and cytochrome c oxidase (complex IV, CIV), that cooperate to transfer electrons derived from NADH and succinate to molecular oxygen, creating an electrochem
   1342..2217    +  CDS            dhaA: DHAA_PSEPV - Experimental evidence at protein level: Swiss-Prot protein existence level 1. Catalyzes hydrolytic cleavage of carbon-halogen bonds in halogenated aliphatic compounds, leading to the formation of the corresponding primary alcohols, halide ions and protons. Has a broad substrate specificity, as it is able to dehalogenate mono- and di- chlorinated and brominated alkanes (up to at least C10), and the two isomers of 1,3-dichloropropene to 3-chloroallyl alcohol; the highest activity was found with 1,2-dibromoethane, while no activity was observed with the analog 1,2-dichloroethane. Fro
   2335..3030    +  CDS            superfolder GFP: GFP variant that folds robustly even when fused to poorly folded proteins (Pédelacq et al., 2006) mammalian codon-optimized
   3004..3345    +  CDS            coaA (fragment): COAA_ECOLI - Also known as panK, rts. Experimental evidence at protein level: Swiss-Prot protein existence level 1. From Escherichia coli (strain K12).
   3364..3975    +  CDS            coaA (fragment): COAA_ECOLI - Also known as panK, rts. Experimental evidence at protein level: Swiss-Prot protein existence level 1. From Escherichia coli (strain K12).
   4059..4283    +  polyA_signal   bGH poly(A) signal: bovine growth hormone polyadenylation signal
   4287..4308    +  promoter       SV40 promoter (fragment): SV40 enhancer and early promoter
   4329..4562    +  rep_origin     f1 ori (fragment) (sequence partly withheld): f1 bacteriophage origin of replication; arrow indicates direction of (+) strand synthesis
   4567..4614    +  protein_bind   FRT: FLP-mediated recombination occurs in the 8-bp core sequence TCTAGAAA (Turan and Bode, 2011). FLP recombinase from the Saccharomyces cerevisiae 2μ plasmid
   4622..5644    +  CDS            HygR: aminoglycoside phosphotransferase from E. coli; aph(4)-Ia; confers resistance to hygromycin
   5654..5779    +  CDS            ble (fragment): BLE_KLEPN - Experimental evidence at protein level: Swiss-Prot protein existence level 1. Binding protein with a strong affinity to the bleomycin family of antibiotics. Binds to CL990; an antimitotic-antibiotic compound. From Klebsiella pneumoniae.
   5774..5895    +  polyA_signal   SV40 poly(A) signal: SV40 polyadenylation signal
   5968..5984    -  protein_bind   lac operator: The lac repressor binds to the lac operator to inhibit transcription in E. coli. This inhibition can be relieved by adding lactose or isopropyl-β-D-thiogalactopyranoside (IPTG). lac repressor encoded by lacI
   5992..6022    -  promoter       lac promoter: promoter for the E. coli lac operon
   6037..6058    -  protein_bind   CAP binding site: CAP binding activates transcription in the presence of cAMP. E. coli catabolite activator protein
   6071..6163    -  CDS            lacI (fragment): lac repressor; lacI; The lac repressor binds to the lac operator to inhibit transcription in E. coli. This inhibition can be relieved by adding lactose or isopropyl-β-D-thiogalactopyranoside (IPTG).
   6346..6934    -  rep_origin     ori: high-copy-number ColE1/pMB1/pBR322/pUC origin of replication
   7105..7965    -  CDS            AmpR: β-lactamase; bla; confers resistance to ampicillin, carbenicillin, and related antibiotics
   7966..22      -  promoter       AmpR promoter (across the origin): bla
