[The description below was written by a language model from this plasmid's Addgene catalogue record and pLannotate feature annotations shown in this document.]
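Description:
pCDNA5/FRT_COX8-CoA-Snifit(G41S) is an 8,048 nt mammalian expression plasmid built on the pCDNA5/FRT backbone and encoding a semisynthetic biosensor for coenzyme A. It is maintained in E. coli through a high-copy ColE1/pUC-type origin with ampicillin resistance (AmpR). For mammalian cells it carries a hygromycin resistance gene placed immediately downstream of an FRT site. No complete promoter is annotated directly upstream of that gene. This matches the usual design of this backbone, in which FLP-mediated recombination into a genomic FRT landing site activates the marker and allows selection of stable, single-site integrants. The plasmid can also be used for transient transfection. Small annotated fragments such as the HIV-1 LTR, SV40 promoter, ble, lacI and bom hits appear to be backbone remnants or partial matches from automated annotation rather than functional parts.

The payload is driven by the CMV enhancer and immediate-early promoter and terminated by the bGH polyadenylation signal, with a T7 promoter upstream of the coding region. The open reading frame begins with a fragment of human COX8A, a commonly used mitochondrial targeting sequence, which suggests the sensor is directed to the mitochondrial matrix. It is followed by a haloalkane dehalogenase-derived domain (HaloTag, annotated as dhaA), superfolder GFP and E. coli pantothenate kinase (coaA/PanK). PanK is annotated as two adjacent fragments and carries the recorded substitutions G41S, D127A, L277W and F252Y. In the Snifit design, the self-labelling tag is typically derivatised with a synthetic fluorescent ligand so that analyte binding changes energy transfer with the fluorescent protein. The record does not describe the labelling chemistry, the readout, or the effect of the individual mutations, including G41S. The stated purpose is expression of CoA-Snifit in mammalian cells, in connection with work probing coenzyme A homeostasis.
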