Addgene plasmid #197946: pCDNA5/FRT_COX8-CoA-Snifit(G41S)
Purpose: Expression of CoA-Snifit in mammalian cells
Depositing lab: Kai Johnsson. Depositing organization: Max Planck Institute for Medical Research. Publication: Probing coenzyme A homeostasis with semisynthetic biosensors. Xue L, Schnacke P, Frei MS, Koch B, Hiblot J, Wombacher R, Fabritz S, Johnsson K. Nat Chem Biol. 2022 Oct 31. doi: 10.1038/s41589-022-01172-7. PubMed 36316571.
Backbone
  Vector backbone: pCDNA5/FRT
  Vector type: Mammalian Expression
  Selectable markers: Hygromycin
Growth in bacteria
  Bacterial resistance: Ampicillin, 100 μg/mL
  Growth temperature: 37°C
  Growth strain: DH5alpha
  Copy number: High Copy
Gene/Insert
  Gene/Insert name: Halo-GFP-ecPanK
  Species: other
  Mutation: PanK=PanK-G41S, D127A,L277W,F252Y
  Cloning method: Gibson Cloning
Terms and licenses: Academic/Nonprofit Terms; Industry Terms: Not Available to Industry
How to cite: pCDNA5/FRT_COX8-CoA-Snifit(G41S) was a gift from Kai Johnsson (Addgene plasmid # 197946 ; http://n2t.net/addgene:197946 ; RRID:Addgene_197946)
